>Addgene plasmid #241461 | pMIHP-12521 HAT.V5.AU1 | addgene full sequence | sequence record 481848 | Addgene NGS Result
TTTTCCCAGTCACGACGTTGTAAAACGACGGCGCAAGGAATGGTGCATGCAAGGAGATGGCGCCCAACAG
TCCCCCGGCCACGGGGCCTGCCACCATACCCACGCCGAAACAAGCGCTCATGAGCCCGAAGTGGCGAGCC
CGATCTTCCCCATCGGTGATGTCGGCGATATAGGCGCCAGCAACCGCACCTGTGGCGCCGGTGATGCCGG
CCACGATGCGTCCGGCGTAGAGGCGATTAGTCCAATTTGTTAAAGACAGGATATCAGTGGTCCAGGCTCT
AGTTTTGACTCAACAATATCACCAGCTGAAGCCTATAGAGTACGAGCCATAGATAAAATAAAAGATTTTA
TTTAGTCTCCAGAAAAAGGGGGGAATGAAAGACCCCACCTGTAGGTTTGGCAAGCTAGCTTAAGTAACGC
CATTTTGCAAGGCATGGAAAATACATAACTGAGAATAGAGAAGTTCAGATCAAGGTTAGGAACAGAGAGA
CAGCAGAATATGGGCCAAACAGGATATCTGTGGTAAGCAGTTCCTGCCCCGGCTCAGGGCCAAGAACAGA
TGGTCCCCAGATGCGGTCCCGCCCTCAGCAGTTTCTAGAGAACCATCAGATGTTTCCAGGGTGCCCCAAG
GACCTGAAATGACCCTGTGCCTTATTTGAACTAACCAATCAGTTCGCTTCTCGCTTCTGTTCGCGCGCTT
CTGCTCCCCGAGCTCAATAAAAGAGCCCACAACCCCTCACTCGGCGCGCCAGTCCTCCGATAGACTGCGT
CGCCCGGGTACCCGTATTCCCAATAAAGCCTCTTGCTGTTTGCATCCGAATCGTGGACTCGCTGATCCTT
GGGAGGGTCTCCTCAGATTGATTGACTGCCCACCTCGGGGGTCTTTCATTTGGAGGTTCCACCGAGATTT
GGAGACCCCTGCCCAGGGACCACCGACCCCCCCGCCGGGAGGTAAGCTGGCCAGCGGTCGTTTCGTGTCT
GTCTCTGTCTTTGTGCGTGTTTGTGCCGGCATCTAATGTTTGCGCCTGCGTCTGTACTAGTTAGCTAACT
AGCTCTGTATCTGGCGGACCCGTGGTGGAACTGACGAGTTCTGAACACCCGGCCGCAACCCTGGGAGACG
TCCCAGGGACTTTGGGGGCCGTTTTTGTGGCCCGACCTGAGGAAGGGAGTCGATGTGGAATCCGACCCCG
TCAGGATATGTGGTTCTGGTAGGAGACGAGAACCTAAAACAGTTCCCGCCTCCGTCTGAATTTTTGCTTT
CGGTTTGGAACCGAAGCCGCGCGTCTTGTCTGCTGCAGCGCTGCAGCATCGTTCTGTGTTGTCTCTGTCT
GACTGTGTTTCTGTATTTGTCTGAAAATTAGGGCCAGACTGTTACCACTCCCTTAAGTTTGACCTTAGGT
CACTGGAAAGATGTCGAGCGGATCGCTCACAACCAGTCGGTAGATGTCAAGAAGAGACGTTGGGTTACCT
TCTGCTCTGCAGAATGGCCAACCTTTAACGTCGGATGGCCGCGAGACGGCACCTTTAACCGAGACCTCAT
CACCCAGGTTAAGATCAAGGTCTTTTCACCTGGCCCGCATGGACACCCAGACCAGGTCCCCTACATCGTG
ACCTGGGAAGCCTTGGCTTTTGACCCCCCTCCCTGGGTCAAGCCCTTTGTACACCCTAAGCCTCCGCCTC
CTCTTCCTCCATCCGCCCCGTCTCTCCCCCTTGAACCTCCTCGTTCGACCCCGCCTCGATCCTCCCTTTA
TCCAGCCCTCACTCCTTCTCTAGGCGCCGGAATTCCGAACAGTCTTCCGTAATAGAAGACACAAGGCTCG
AGCGGGATCAATTCCGCCCCCCCCCTAACGTTACTGGCCGAAGCCGCTTGGAATAAGGCCGGTGTGCGTT
TGTCTATATGTTATTTTCCACCATATTGCCGTCTTTTGGCAATGTGAGGGCCCGGAAACCTGGCCCTGTC
TTCTTGACGAGCATTCCTAGGGGTCTTTCCCCTCTCGCCAAAGGAATGCAAGGTCTGTTGAATGTCGTGA
AGGAAGCAGTTCCTCTGGAAGCTTCTTGAAGACAAACAACGTCTGTAGCGACCCTTTGCAGGCAGCGGAA
CCCCCCACCTGGCGACAGGTGCCTCTGCGGCCAAAAGCCACGTGTATAAGATACACCTGCAAAGGCGGCA
CAACCCCAGTGCCACGTTGTGAGTTGGATAGTTGTGGAAAGAGTCAAATGGCTCTCCTCAAGCGTATTCA
ACAAGGGGCTGAAGGATGCCCAGAAGGTACCCCATTGTATGGGATCTGATCTGGGGCCTCGGTGCACATG
CTTTACATGTGTTTAGTCGAGGTTAAAAAAACGTCTAGGCCCCCCGAACCACGGGGACGTGGTTTTCCTT
TGAAAAACACGATAATACCATGCCAGAGCCTTCTAAGTCTGCACCAGCCCCTAAGAAGGGATCTAAGAAA
GCCATCTCTAAGGCGCAGAAGAAGGATGGCAAGAAGCGCAAGCGCAGCCGCAAGGAGAGCTATTCGGTGT
ACGTGTACAAGGTGCTGAAGCAAGTGCACCCCGACACCGGCATCTCCTCCAAGGCCATGGGCATCATGAA
CTCGTTCGTGAACGACATCTTCGAGCGCATCGCGAGCGAGGCGTCCCGCCTGGCGCATTACAACAAGCGC
TCGACCATCACGTCCCGGGAGATCCAGACGGCCGTGCGCCTGCTGCTGCCCGGGGAGCTGGCCAAGCACG
CCGTGTCGGAGGGCACTAAGGCCGTCACCAAGTACACCAGCTCCAAGGACCCACCGGTCGCCACCGGATC
CACGGTCGCCACCATGGGCAAGGACCACCTGATCCACAACGTGCACAAGGAGTTCCACGCCCACGCCCAC
AACAAGGGAGGAGGCGGGGGAGGGGGCAAACCAATTCCAAACCCACTGCTGGGACTGGATTCCACAGGAG
GAGGCGGGGGAGGGGACACCTATCGGTACATTGGCATGCTGATGGTGTAAGCGGCCGCGACTCTAGAGTC
GACCTGCAGGCATGCAAGCTTCAGGTAGCCGGCTAACGTTAACAACCGGTACCTCTAGAACTATAGCTAG
CATGCGCAAATTTAAAGCGCTGATATCGATAAAATAAAAGATTTTATTTAGTCTCCAGAAAAAGGGGGGA
ATGAAAGACCCCACCTGTAGGTTTGGCAAGCTAGCTTAAGTAACGCCATTTTGCAAGGCATGGAAAATAC
ATAACTGAGAATAGAGAAGTTCAGATCAAGGTTAGGAACAGAGAGACAGCAGAATATGGGCCAAACAGGA
TATCTGTGGTAAGCAGTTCCTGCCCCGGCTCAGGGCCAAGAACAGATGGTCCCCAGATGCGGTCCCGCCC
TCAGCAGTTTCTAGAGAACCATCAGATGTTTCCAGGGTGCCCCAAGGACCTGAAATGACCCTGTGCCTTA
TTTGAACTAACCAATCAGTTCGCTTCTCGCTTCTGTTCGCGCGCTTCTGCTCCCCGAGCTCAATAAAAGA
GCCCACAACCCCTCACTCGGCGCGCCAGTCCTCCGATAGACTGCGTCGCCCGGGTACCCGTGTATCCAAT
AAACCCTCTTGCAGTTGCATCCGACTTGTGGTCTCGCTGTTCCTTGGGAGGGTCTCCTCTGAGTGATTGA
CTACCCGTCAGCGGGGGTCTTTCATGGGTAACAGTTTCTTGAAGTTGGAGAACAACATTCTGAGGGTAGG
AGTCGAATATTAAGTAATCCTGACTCAATTAGCCACTGTTTTGAATCCACATACTCCAATACTCCTGAAA
TAGTTCATTATGGACAGCGCAGAAAGAGCTGGGGAGAATTGTGAAATTGTTATCCGCTCACAATTCCACA
CAACATACGAGCCGGAAGCATAAAGTGTAAAGCCTGGGGTGCCTAATGAGTGAGCTAACTCACATTAATT
GCGTTGCGCTCACTGCCCGCTTTCCAGTCGGGAAACCTGTCGTGCCAGCTGCATTAATGAATCGGCCAAC
GCGCGGGGAGAGGCGGTTTGCGTATTGGGCGCTCTTCCGCTTCCTCGCTCACTGACTCGCTGCGCTCGGT
CGTTCGGCTGCGGCGAGCGGTATCAGCTCACTCAAAGGCGGTAATACGGTTATCCACAGAATCAGGGGAT
AACGCAGGAAAGAACATGTGAGCAAAAGGCCAGCAAAAGGCCAGGAACCGTAAAAAGGCCGCGTTGCTGG
CGTTTTTCCATAGGCTCCGCCCCCCTGACGAGCATCACAAAAATCGACGCTCAAGTCAGAGGTGGCGAAA
CCCGACAGGACTATAAAGATACCAGGCGTTTCCCCCTGGAAGCTCCCTCGTGCGCTCTCCTGTTCCGACC
CTGCCGCTTACCGGATACCTGTCCGCCTTTCTCCCTTCGGGAAGCGTGGCGCTTTCTCATAGCTCACGCT
GTAGGTATCTCAGTTCGGTGTAGGTCGTTCGCTCCAAGCTGGGCTGTGTGCACGAACCCCCCGTTCAGCC
CGACCGCTGCGCCTTATCCGGTAACTATCGTCTTGAGTCCAACCCGGTAAGACACGACTTATCGCCACTG
GCAGCAGCCACTGGTAACAGGATTAGCAGAGCGAGGTATGTAGGCGGTGCTACAGAGTTCTTGAAGTGGT
GGCCTAACTACGGCTACACTAGAAGAACAGTATTTGGTATCTGCGCTCTGCTGAAGCCAGTTACCTTCGG
AAAAAGAGTTGGTAGCTCTTGATCCGGCAAACAAACCACCGCTGGTAGCGGTGGTTTTTTTGTTTGCAAG
CAGCAGATTACGCGCAGAAAAAAAGGATCTCAAGAAGATCCTTTGATCTTTTCTACGGGGTCTGACGCTC
AGTGGAACGAAAACTCACGTTAAGGGATTTTGGTCATGAGATTATCAAAAAGGATCTTCACCTAGATCCT
TTTAAATTAAAAATGAAGTTTTAAATCAATCTAAAGTATATATGAGTAAACTTGGTCTGACAGTTACCAA
TGCTTAATCAGTGAGGCACCTATCTCAGCGATCTGTCTATTTCGTTCATCCATAGTTGCCTGACTCCCCG
TCGTGTAGATAACTACGATACGGGAGGGCTTACCATCTGGCCCCAGTGCTGCAATGATACCGCGAGACCC
ACGCTCACCGGCTCCAGATTTATCAGCAATAAACCAGCCAGCCGGAAGGGCCGAGCGCAGAAGTGGTCCT
GCAACTTTATCCGCCTCCATCCAGTCTATTAATTGTTGCCGGGAAGCTAGAGTAAGTAGTTCGCCAGTTA
ATAGTTTGCGCAACGTTGTTGCCATTGCTACAGGCATCGTGGTGTCACGCTCGTCGTTTGGTATGGCTTC
ATTCAGCTCCGGTTCCCAACGATCAAGGCGAGTTACATGATCCCCCATGTTGTGCAAAAAAGCGGTTAGC
TCCTTCGGTCCTCCGATCGTTGTCAGAAGTAAGTTGGCCGCAGTGTTATCACTCATGGTTATGGCAGCAC
TGCATAATTCTCTTACTGTCATGCCATCCGTAAGATGCTTTTCTGTGACTGGTGAGTACTCAACCAAGTC
ATTCTGAGAATAGTGTATGCGGCGACCGAGTTGCTCTTGCCCGGCGTCAATACGGGATAATACCGCGCCA
CATAGCAGAACTTTAAAAGTGCTCATCATTGGAAAACGTTCTTCGGGGCGAAAACTCTCAAGGATCTTAC
CGCTGTTGAGATCCAGTTCGATGTAACCCACTCGTGCACCCAACTGATCTTCAGCATCTTTTACTTTCAC
CAGCGTTTCTGGGTGAGCAAAAACAGGAAGGCAAAATGCCGCAAAAAAGGGAATAAGGGCGACACGGAAA
TGTTGAATACTCATACTCTTCCTTTTTCAATATTATTGAAGCATTTATCAGGGTTATTGTCTCATGAGCG
GATACATATTTGAATGTATTTAGAAAAATAAACAAATAGGGGTTCCGCGCACATTTCCCCGAAAAGTGCC
ACCTGACGTCTAAGAAACCATTATTATCATGACATTAACCTATAAAAATAGGCGTATCACGAGGCCCTTT
CGTCTCGCGCGTTTCGGTGATGACGGTGAAAACCTCTGACACATGCAGCTCCCGGAGACGGTCACAGCTT
GTCTGTAAGCGGATGCCGGGAGCAGACAAGCCCGTCAGGGCGCGTCAGCGGGTGTTGGCGGGTGTCGGGG
CTGGCTTAACTATGCGGCATCAGAGCAGATTGTACTGAGAGTGCACCATATGCGGTGTGAAATACCGCAC
AGATGCGTAAGGAGAAAATACCGCATCAGGCGCCATTCGCCATTCAGGCTGCGCAACTGTTGGGAAGGGC
GATCGGTGCGGGCCTCTTCGCTATTACGCCAGCTGGCGAAAGGGGGATGTGCTGCAAGGCGATTAAGTTG
GGTAACGCCAGGG
Features (pLannotate 1.2.2; 19 found; start..end, strand, type, name):
     32..233     -  CDS            TcR (fragment): tetracycline efflux protein; tet; confers resistance to tetracycline
    234..332     +  CDS            env (fragment): murine leukemia virus gPr80 envelope polyprotein precursor; env; proteolytically cleaved into gp70SU and p15TM subunits
    374..890     +  LTR            5' LTR: 5' long terminal repeat from murine embryonic stem cell virus
    954..1295    +  misc_feature   MESV Ψ: packaging signal of murine embryonic stem cell virus
   1362..1778    +  CDS            gag (truncated): truncated Moloney murine leukemia virus (MMLV) gag gene lacking the start codon
   1837..2397    +  misc_feature   IRES: internal ribosome entry site (IRES) of the encephalomyocarditis virus (EMCV)
   2400..2777    +  CDS            H2bc3: H2B1B_MOUSE - Also known as Hist1h2bb Experimental evidence at protein level: Swiss-Prot protein existence level 1. Core component of nucleosome. Nucleosomes wrap and compact DNA into chromatin, limiting DNA accessibility to the cellular machineries which require DNA as a template. Histones thereby play a central role in transcription regulation, DNA repair, DNA replication and chromosomal stability. DNA accessibility is regulated via a complex set of post-translational modifications of histones, also called histone code, and nucleosome remodeling. From Mus musculus (Mouse).
   3001..3031    +  misc_feature   MCS (fragment): pUC18/19 multiple cloning site
   3151..3665    +  LTR            3' LTR: 3' long terminal repeat from murine embryonic stem cell virus
   3827..3843    -  protein_bind   lac operator: The lac repressor binds to the lac operator to inhibit transcription in E. coli. This inhibition can be relieved by adding lactose or isopropyl-β-D-thiogalactopyranoside (IPTG). lac repressor encoded by lacI
   3851..3881    -  promoter       lac promoter: promoter for the E. coli lac operon
   3896..3917    -  protein_bind   CAP binding site: CAP binding activates transcription in the presence of cAMP. E. coli catabolite activator protein
   3930..4022    -  CDS            lacI (fragment): lac repressor; lacI; The lac repressor binds to the lac operator to inhibit transcription in E. coli. This inhibition can be relieved by adding lactose or isopropyl-β-D-thiogalactopyranoside (IPTG).
   4205..4793    -  rep_origin     ori: high-copy-number ColE1/pMB1/pBR322/pUC origin of replication
   4964..5824    -  CDS            AmpR: β-lactamase; bla; confers resistance to ampicillin, carbenicillin, and related antibiotics
   5825..5929    -  promoter       AmpR promoter: bla
   6024..6059    +  CDS            rop (fragment): Rop protein, which maintains plasmids at low copy number; rop
   6161..6260    +  misc_feature   bom (fragment): basis of mobility region from pBR322
   6266..32      -  CDS            lacZα (fragment) (across the origin): LacZα fragment of β-galactosidase; lacZ fragment
