[The description below was written by a language model from this plasmid's Addgene catalogue record and pLannotate feature annotations shown in this document.]
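Description:
pMIHP-12521 HAT.V5.AU1 is an empty-backbone gammaretroviral vector of about 6.4 kb. It belongs to a "Flow Code" series in which cells are marked with combinations of epitope tags that can be read by antibody staining. The backbone, p.MIHP, was made from the MSCV-type vector p.MIGII by replacing the GFP reporter with an epitope-tagged histone, and part of the design derives from earlier Pro-Code vectors. In bacteria the plasmid replicates from a high-copy ColE1/pUC-type origin and is selected with ampicillin through the β-lactamase gene. Recombination-reduced strains are recommended, as is usual for plasmids carrying direct LTR repeats. The short fragments of TcR, env, lacI, rop, bom and lacZα in the annotation are non-functional remnants of earlier cloning steps.

The retroviral cassette is flanked by murine embryonic stem cell virus 5' and 3' LTRs. It includes the MESV Ψ packaging signal and a truncated, start-codon-less MMLV gag segment, which extends the packaging region so that the transcript is efficiently encapsidated when packaging functions are supplied in trans. Downstream, an EMCV IRES drives translation of mouse histone H2B (H2bc3). The record lists HAT, V5 and AU1 as fusion tags. They are not individually annotated, but presumably lie in the unannotated stretch following the histone coding sequence. Fusion to H2B would localise the epitope combination to chromatin in the nucleus.

No insert is present. By analogy with the MIG design, a gene of interest would be cloned between gag and the IRES, giving a bicistronic LTR-driven transcript, though the record does not specify the cloning sites. The tag combination then identifies transduced cells, allowing several constructs to be multiplexed and resolved by flow cytometry.
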