Addgene plasmid #241461: pMIHP-12521 HAT.V5.AU1
Purpose: (Empty Backbone) HAT.V5.AU1 Flow Code Plasmid
Depositing lab: Adrian Liston. Depositing organization: Babraham Institute.
Backbone
  Vector backbone: p.MIHP — made from p.MIGII with the GFP element being replaced with the histone epitopes
  Vector type: Retroviral
  Tag / fusion protein: HAT; V5; AU1
Growth in bacteria
  Bacterial resistance: Ampicillin, 100 μg/mL
  Growth temperature: 30°C
  Growth strain: NEB Stable
  Copy number: Unknown
Gene/Insert
  Gene/Insert name: None
Resource information
  A portion of this plasmid was derived from a plasmid made by: The plasmids were generated using pro-code vectors received from Dr Brian Brown at Mount Sinai and we have their permission via email for these to be deposited.
Terms and licenses: Academic/Nonprofit Terms; Industry Terms: Not Available to Industry
Depositor comments: Any stbl competent cell strain can be used for growing this plasmid.
How to cite: pMIHP-12521 HAT.V5.AU1 was a gift from Adrian Liston (Addgene plasmid # 241461 ; http://n2t.net/addgene:241461 ; RRID:Addgene_241461)
